Addgene plasmid #166888: pEEV2/11
Purpose: Helper/packaging plasmid for production of AAV2/11 pseudotype vector
Depositing lab: Tadahito Kanda & Seiichiro Mori. Depositing organization: Japan Institute for Health Security. Publication: Two novel adeno-associated viruses from cynomolgus monkey: pseudotyping characterization of capsid protein. Mori S, Wang L, Takeuchi T, Kanda T. Virology. 2004 Dec 20;330(2):375-83. doi: 10.1016/j.virol.2004.10.012. PubMed 15567432.
Backbone
  Vector backbone: pSP72
  Backbone manufacturer: Promega
  Vector type: AAV
Growth in bacteria
  Bacterial resistance: Ampicillin, 100 μg/mL
  Growth temperature: 37°C
  Growth strain: NEB Stable
  Copy number: High Copy
Gene/Insert
  Gene/Insert name: AAV2 rep/AAV11 cap (alt name: AAV2/11)
  Species: Adeno-associated virus
  Promoter: AAV2 p5
  Cloning method: Restriction Enzyme; 5′ cloning site ClaI (not destroyed); 3′ cloning site ClaI (not destroyed)
  Sequencing primers: 5′ Unknown
Terms and licenses: Academic/Nonprofit Terms; Industry Terms: Not Available to Industry
Depositor comments: Adenovirus VA, E4, and E2a genes are also present on the backbone.
How to cite: pEEV2/11 was a gift from Tadahito Kanda & Seiichiro Mori (Addgene plasmid # 166888 ; http://n2t.net/addgene:166888 ; RRID:Addgene_166888)
