[The description below was written by a language model from this plasmid's Addgene catalogue record and pLannotate feature annotations shown in this document.]
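Description:
pEEV2/11 is a 19.7 kb all-in-one helper/packaging plasmid for producing AAV2/11 pseudotyped vectors. It is built on the pSP72 cloning backbone and is propagated in E. coli through a high-copy ColE1/pUC-type origin with ampicillin selection (AmpR under its bla promoter). The backbone's SP6 and T7 phage promoters flank the inserted viral DNA but play no evident role in packaging. No AAV inverted terminal repeats are annotated. This fits a plasmid that supplies functions in trans and is not itself packaged.

The AAV cassette, cloned at ClaI sites, pairs the AAV2 rep gene (annotated as Rep78) with the AAV11 cap gene, and the record gives AAV2 p5 as the promoter. The automated annotation labels the capsid reading frame by its similarity to AAV2 VP1, but the catalogue identifies it as AAV11 cap. Rep replicates and packages an AAV2-ITR-flanked vector genome, while the AAV11 capsid proteins form the shell, giving the 2/11 pseudotype. An SV40 poly(A) signal lies next to the cassette.

As the depositor notes, the plasmid also carries the adenovirus VA, E4 and E2a helper genes. The feature table shows two VA RNA genes, the E4 open reading frames (including the 34K/ORF6 product) and the E2A DNA-binding protein. Neighbouring adenovirus 2/5 sequences came along with these genomic fragments, including fiber, the L4 100K protein, the protease and partial L1, pTP, 33K and pVIII reading frames. With rep/cap and adenoviral helper functions on one plasmid, it would typically be co-transfected with an ITR-bearing transgene plasmid into E1-expressing producer cells, avoiding the need for helper adenovirus. The record itself does not specify the cell line.
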