Features (pLannotate 1.2.2; 30 found; start..end, strand, type, name):
     29..47      +  promoter       SP6 promoter: promoter for bacteriophage SP6 RNA polymerase
     58..519     -  CDS            L1 (fragment): PKG3_ADE02 - Experimental evidence at protein level: Swiss-Prot protein existence level 1. Involved in viral genome packaging through its interaction with packaging proteins 1 and 2. After proteolytic cleavage by adenovirus protease, L1 52/55k protein is removed from the capsid during viral maturation. From Human adenovirus C serotype 2 (HAdV-2) (Human adenovirus 2).
    535..692     -  ncRNA          VA: Accession: RF00102 - VA RNA
    791..947     -  ncRNA          VA: Accession: RF00102 - VA RNA
    980..1732    +  CDS            PTP (fragment): TERM_ADE02 - Experimental evidence at protein level: Swiss-Prot protein existence level 1. Protein covalently bound to the viral DNA that acts as a primer for viral genomic replication by DNA strand displacement. Assembles on the viral origin of replication in an initiation complex with viral polymerase, DBP, host NFIA and host POU2F1/OCT1. During initiation, the polymerase covalently couples the first dCTP with Ser- 580 of pTP. The terminal protein stimulates the template activity over 20 fold compared to protein-free templates. Neo-synthesized viral genomes are linked to two preterminal prot
   1966..2349    +  CDS            E4RF1_ADE02: Experimental evidence at protein level: Swiss-Prot protein existence level 1. May modulate tight-junctions functions of infected cells through interactions with PDZ proteins. E4 ORF1 has ben show for Adenovirus 9 to interact with protein involved in tight junction regulation. May play a role in mTOR activation by activating PI3- kinase, thus overriding cellular checkpoint for translation. From Human adenovirus C serotype 2 (HAdV-2) (Human adenovirus 2).
   2400..2789    +  CDS            E4RF2_ADE02: Protein predicted: Swiss-Prot protein existence level 4. From Human adenovirus C serotype 2 (HAdV-2) (Human adenovirus 2).
   2789..3136    +  CDS            E411_ADE05: Experimental evidence at protein level: Swiss-Prot protein existence level 1. From Human adenovirus C serotype 5 (HAdV-5) (Human adenovirus 5).
   3415..4296    +  CDS            E434_ADE02: Experimental evidence at protein level: Swiss-Prot protein existence level 1. Plays a major role to prevent cellular inhibition of viral genome replication by nuclear bodies. Assembles an SCF-like E3 ubiquitin ligase complex based on the cellular proteins ELOB, ELOC, CUL5 and RBX1, in cooperation with viral E1B-55K. This viral RING-type ligase ubiquitinates cellular substrates prior to proteasomal degradation: p53/TP53, LIG4, MRE11-RAD50-NBS1 (MRN) complex, ITGA3, DAXX and BLM. From Human adenovirus C serotype 2 (HAdV-2) (Human adenovirus 2).
   4498..4575    +  CDS            E417_ADE03: Protein predicted: Swiss-Prot protein existence level 4. From Human adenovirus B serotype 3 (HAdV-3) (Human adenovirus 3).
   4708..6450    -  CDS            SPIKE_ADE05: Experimental evidence at protein level: Swiss-Prot protein existence level 1. Forms spikes that protrude from each vertex of the icosahedral capsid. Interacts with host coxsackievirus and adenovirus receptor CXADR located at the cell tight junctions to provide virion initial attachment to target cell. The fiber protein binds to CXADR with a higher affinity than CXADR binds to itself, thereby blocking the cell-cell adhesion function of CXADR dimers and leading to local disruption of the tight junction. Fiber protein present on neo- synthesized particles may thus disrupt the junctional integrity
   6461..6625    +  CDS            UXP_ADE05 (fragment): Experimental evidence at transcript level: Swiss-Prot protein existence level 2. Might play a role in viral replication since it is associated with viral replication centers. Seems to have an effect on DBP localization. From Human adenovirus C serotype 5 (HAdV-5) (Human adenovirus 5).
   6656..7021    -  CDS            E3145_ADE02: Experimental evidence at protein level: Swiss-Prot protein existence level 1. May prevent Nf-kappaB activation by immune signals like Tumor necrosis factor, presumably by inhibiting NFKB1 dimer DNA-binding. May act directly at the TNF receptor to inhibit signaling. From Human adenovirus C serotype 2 (HAdV-2) (Human adenovirus 2).
   7105..7158    +  CDS            CAPSH_ADECU: Experimental evidence at transcript level: Swiss-Prot protein existence level 2. Major capsid protein that self-associates to form 240 hexon trimers, each in the shape of a hexagon, building most of the pseudo T=25 capsid. Assembled into trimeric units with the help of the chaperone shutoff protein. Transported by pre-protein VI to the nucleus where it associates with other structural proteins to form an empty capsid. Might be involved, through its interaction with host dyneins, in the intracellular microtubule-dependent transport of incoming viral capsid to the nucleus (By similarity). From C
   7194..7805    +  CDS            L3: PRO_ADE05 - Experimental evidence at transcript level: Swiss-Prot protein existence level 2. Cleaves viral precursor proteins (pTP, pIIIa, pVI, pVII, pVIII, and pX) inside newly assembled particles giving rise to mature virions. Protease complexed to its cofactor slides along the viral DNA to specifically locate and cleave the viral precursors. Mature virions have a weakened organization compared to the unmature virions, thereby facilitating subsequent uncoating. Without maturation, the particle lacks infectivity and is unable to uncoat. Late in adenovirus infection, in the cytoplasm, may part
   7907..9493    -  CDS            DBP: DNB2_ADE05 - Experimental evidence at protein level: Swiss-Prot protein existence level 1. Plays a role in the elongation phase of viral strand displacement replication by unwinding the template in an ATP- independent fashion, employing its capacity to form multimers. Also enhances the rate of initiation. Released from template upon second strand synthesis. Assembles in complex with viral pTP, viral pol, host NFIA and host POU2F1/OCT1 on viral origin of replication. Covers the whole ssDNA genome during synthesis. The complementary strand synthesis induces its relese from DNA template. May inhi
   9522..11942   +  CDS            L4: SHUT_ADE05 - Experimental evidence at protein level: Swiss-Prot protein existence level 1. Protein that inhibits host translation while promoting late viral translation by ribosome shunting. Blocks host cap-dependent translation by binding to eIF4G, displacing MKNK1 from cap initiation complexes and preventing EIF4E phosphorylation. Binds to the tripartite leader sequence of viral late mRNAs and recruits host eIF4G, PABPC1/poly-A binding protein and 40S ribosomes subunits on viral mRNAs, allowing ribosome shunting and efficient translation of late viral mRNAs even though conventional translati
  12155..12538   +  CDS            SF33K_ADE02 (fragment): Experimental evidence at protein level: Swiss-Prot protein existence level 1. Probably functions as the small terminase that is part of the molecular motor that translocates genomic DNA in empty capsid during DNA packaging. This motor is located at a unique vertex and comprises at least the IVa2 ATPase, the small terminase 33K and probably a portal. Forms a ring-like structure of about 17 nm in which genomic DNA is translocated into the capsid. Stimulates IVa2 ATPase activity in the presence of the viral genome. Once the DNA is packaged, the terminase detaches: the 33K protein is present in th
  12629..12790   +  CDS            L4 (fragment): CAP8_ADE02 - Experimental evidence at protein level: Swiss-Prot protein existence level 1. [Hexon-linking protein-C]: Structural component of the virion that acts as a cement protein on the capsid interior and which glue the peripentonal hexons and group-of-nine hexons together. From Human adenovirus C serotype 2 (HAdV-2) (Human adenovirus 2).
  12798..12866   +  CDS            large T antigen (fragment): large T antigen from SV40 (simian virus 40)
  12889..13010   +  polyA_signal   SV40 poly(A) signal: SV40 polyadenylation signal
  13037..15235   -  CDS            VP1: CAPSD_AAV2S - Experimental evidence at protein level: Swiss-Prot protein existence level 1. Capsid protein self-assembles to form an icosahedral capsid with a T=1 symmetry, about 22 nm in diameter, and consisting of 60 copies of three size variants of the capsid protein VP1, VP2 and VP3 which differ in their N-terminus. The capsid encapsulates the genomic ssDNA. Binds to host cell heparan sulfate and uses host ITGA5-ITGB1 as coreceptor on the cell surface to provide virion attachment to target cell. This attachment induces virion internalization predominantly through clathrin-dependent endocyt
  15255..17117   -  CDS            Rep78: REP78_AAV2S - Experimental evidence at protein level: Swiss-Prot protein existence level 1. Plays an essential role in the initiation of viral DNA synthesis. Binds specifically to an inverted terminal repeat element (ITR) on the 3' and 5' ends of the viral DNA, where it cleaves a site specifically to generate a priming site for initiation of the synthesis of a complementary strand. Plays also a role as transcriptional regulator, DNA helicase and as key factors in site-specific integration of the viral genome. Regulates host PKA activity by interacting with host PRKX as a mechanism of interferi
  17348..17366   -  promoter       T7 promoter: promoter for bacteriophage T7 RNA polymerase
  17388..17441   -  CDS            lacI (fragment): lac repressor; lacI; The lac repressor binds to the lac operator to inhibit transcription in E. coli. This inhibition can be relieved by adding lactose or isopropyl-β-D-thiogalactopyranoside (IPTG).
  17624..18212   -  rep_origin     ori: high-copy-number ColE1/pMB1/pBR322/pUC origin of replication
  18383..19243   -  CDS            AmpR: β-lactamase; bla; confers resistance to ampicillin, carbenicillin, and related antibiotics
  19244..19348   -  promoter       AmpR promoter: bla
  19443..19478   +  CDS            rop (fragment): Rop protein, which maintains plasmids at low copy number; rop
  19580..19631   +  misc_feature   bom (fragment): basis of mobility region from pBR322
>Addgene plasmid #166888 | pEEV2/11 | addgene full sequence | sequence record 332030 | Addgene NGS Result
ACATAACCTTATGTATCATACACATACGATTTAGGTGACACTATAGAACTCGAGCAGAGCGGCCGCCACG
TGTGCGCGCGCGGGACTAATCCCGGTCCGCGCGTCGGGCTCAAAGTCCTCCTCGCGCAGCAACCGCTCGC
GGTTCAGGCCATGCCGCAACTCGCGCCCTGCGTGGAACTTTCGATCCCGCATCTCCTCGGGCTCCTCTCC
CTCGCGGTCGCGAAACAGGTTCTGCCGCGGCACGTACGCCTCGCGCGTGTCACGCTTCAGCTGCACCCTT
GGGTGTCGCTCAGGAGAGGGCGCTCCTAGCCGCGCCAGGCCCTCGCCCTCCTCCAAGTCCAGGTAGTGCC
GGGCCCGGCGCCGCGGGGGTTCGTAATCACCATCTGCCGCCGCGTCAGCCGCGGATGTTGCCCCTCCTGA
CGCGGTAGGAGAAGGGGAGGGTGCCCTGCATGTCTGCCGCTGCTCTTGCTCTTGCCGCTGCTGAGGAGGG
GGGCGCATCTGCCGCAGCACCGGATGCATCTGGGAAAAGCAAAAAAGGGGCTCGTCCCTGTTTCCGGAGG
AATTTGCAAGCGGGGTCTTGCATGACGGGGAGGCAAACCCCCGTTCGCCGCAGTCCGGCCGGCCCGAGAC
TCGAACCGGGGGTCCTGCGACTCAACCCTTGGAAAATAACCCTCCGGCTACAGGGAGCGAGCCACTTAAT
GCTTTCGCTTTCCAGCCTAACCGCTTACGCCGCGCGCGGCCAGTGGCCAAAAAAGCTAGCGCAGCAGCCG
CCGCGCCTGGAAGGAAGCCAAAAGGAGCGCTCCCCCGTTGTCTGACGTCGCACACCTGGGTTCGACACGC
GGGCGGTAACCGCATGGATCACGGCGGACGGCCGGATCCGGGGTTCGAACCCCGGTCGTCCGCCATGATA
CCCTTGCGAATTTATCCACCAGACCACGGAAGAGTGCCCGCTTACAGGCTCTCCTTTTGCACGGTCTAGA
GCGTCAACGACTGCGCACGCCTCACCGGCCAGAGCGTCCCGACCATGGAGCACTTTTTGCCGCTGCGCAA
CATCTGGAACCGCGTCCGCGACTTTCCGCGCGCCTCCACCACCGCCGCCGGCATCACCTGGATGTCCAGG
TACATCTACGGATATCATCGCCTTATGTTGGAAGACCTCGCCCCCGGAGCCCCGGCCACCCTACGCTGGC
CCCTCTACCGCCAGCCGCCGCCGCACTTTTTGGTGGGATATCAGTACCTGGTGCGGACTTGCAACGACTA
CGTCTTTGACTCAAGGGCTTACTCGCGTCTCAGGTACACCGAGCTCTCGCAGCCGGGTCACCAGACCGTT
AACTGGTCCGTTATGGCCAACTGCACTTACACCATCAACACGGGCGCATACCACCGCTTTGTGGACATGG
ATGACTTCCAGTCTACCCTCACGCAGGTGCAGCAGGCCATATTAGCCGAGCGCGTTGTCGCCGACCTGGC
CCTGCTTCAGCCGATGAGGGGCTTCGGGGTCACACGCATGGGAGGAAGAGGGCGCCACCTACGGCCAAAC
TCCGCCGCCGCCGTAGCGATAGATGCAAGAGATGCAGGACAAGAGGAAGGAGAAGAAGAAGTGCCGGTAG
AAAGGCTCATGCAAGACTACTACAAAGACCTGCGCCGATGTCAAAACGAAGCCTGGGGCATGGCCGACCG
CCTGCGCATTCAGCAGGCCGGACCCAAGGACATGGTGCTTCTGTCGACTCTAGAGGATCGTACCGAGAAA
TCTCGACGAGTTGTGGGTTTTTTGGCTTTCGTTTCTGGGCGTAGGTTCGCGTGCGGTTTTCTGGGTGTTT
TTTGTGGACTTTAACCGTTACGTCATTTTTTAGTCCTATATATACTCGCTCTGTACTTGGCCCTTTTTAC
ACTGTGACTGATTGAGCTGGTGCCGTGTCGAGTGGTGTTTTTTAATAGGTTTTTTTACTGGTAAGGCTGA
CTGTTATGGCTGCCGCTGTGGAAGCGCTGTATGTTGTTCTGGAGCGGGAGGGTGCTATTTTGCCTAGGCA
GGAGGGTTTTTCAGGTGTTTATGTGTTTTTCTCTCCTATTAATTTTGTTATACCTCCTATGGGGGCTGTA
ATGTTGTCTCTACGCCTGCGGGTATGTATTCCCCCGGGCTATTTCGGTCGCTTTTTAGCACTGACCGATG
TTAACCAACCTGATGTGTTTACCGAGTCTTACATTATGACTCCGGACATGACCGAGGAACTGTCGGTGGT
GCTTTTTAATCACGGTGACCAGTTTTTTTACGGTCACGCCGGCATGGCCGTAGTCCGTCTTATGCTTATA
AGGGTTGTTTTTCCTGTTGTAAGACAGGCTTCTAATGTTTAAATGTTTTTTTGTTATTTTATTTTGTGTT
TATGCAGAAACCCGCAGACATGTTTGAGAGAAAAATGGTGTCTTTTTCTGTGGTGGTTCCGGAGCTTACC
TGCCTTTATCTGCATGAGCATGACTACGATGTGCTTTCTTTTTTGCGCGAGGCTTTGCCTGATTTTTTGA
GCAGCACCTTGCATTTTATATCGCCGCCCATGCAACAAGCTTACATCGGGGCTACGCTGGTTAGCATAGC
TCCGAGTATGCGTGTCATAATCAGTGTGGGTTCTTTTGTCATGGTTCCTGGCGGGGAAGTGGCCGCGCTG
GTCCGTGCAGACCTGCACGATTATGTTCAGCTGGCCCTGCGAAGGGACCTACGGGATCGCGGTATTTTTG
TTAATGTTCCGCTTTTGAATCTTATACAGGTCTGTGAGGAACCTGAATTTTTGCAATCATGATTCGCTGC
TTGAGGCTGAAGGTGGAGGGCGCTCTGGAGCAGATTTTTACAATGGCCGGACTTAATATTCGGGATTTGC
TTAGAGATATATTGAGAAGGTGGCGAGATGAGAATTATTTGGGCATGGTTGAAGGTGCTGGAATGTTTAT
AGAGGAGATTCACCCTGAAGGGTTTAGCCTTTACGTCCACTTGGACGTGAGGGCCGTTTGCCTTTTGGAA
GCCATTGTGCAACATCTTACAAATGCCATTATCTGTTCTTTGGCTGTAGAGTTTGACCACGCCACCGGAG
GGGAGCGCGTTCACTTAATAGATCTTCATTTTGAGGTTTTGGATAATCTTTTGGAATAAAAAAAAAAACA
TGGTTCTTCCAGCTCTTCCCGCTCCTCCCGTGTGTGACTCGCAGAACGAATGTGTAGGTTGGCTGGGTGT
GGCTTATTCTGCGGTGGTGGATGTTATCAGGGCAGCGGCGCATGAAGGAGTTTACATAGAACCCGAAGCC
AGGGGGCGCCTGGATGCTTTGAGAGAGTGGATATACTACAACTACTACACAGAGCGATCTAAGCGGCGAG
ACCGGAGACGCAGATCTGTTTGTCACGCCCGCACCTGGTTTTGCTTCAGGAAATATGACTACGTCCGGCG
TTCCATTTGGCATGACACTACGACCAACACGATCTCGGTTGTCTCGGCGCACTCCGTACAGTAGGGATCG
TCTACCTCCTTTTGAGACAGAAACCCGCGCTACCATACTGGAGGATCATCCGCTGCTGCCCGAATGTAAC
ACTTTGACAATGCACAACGTGAGTTACGTGCGAGGTCTTCCCTGCAGTGTGGGATTTACGCTGATTCAGG
AATGGGTTGTTCCCTGGGATATGGTTCTAACGCGGGAGGAGCTTGTAATCCTGAGGAAGTGTATGCACGT
GTGCCTGTGTTGTGCCAACATTGATATCATGACGAGCATGATGATCCATGGTTACGAGTCCTGGGCTCTC
CACTGTCATTGTTCCAGTCCCGGTTCCCTGCAGTGTATAGCCGGCGGGCAGGTTTTGGCCAGCTGGTTTA
GGATGGTGGTGGATGGCGCCATGTTTAATCAGAGGTTTATATGGTACCGGGAGGTGGTGAATTACAACAT
GCCAAAAGAGGTAATGTTTATGTCCAGCGTGTTTATGAGGGGTCGCCACTTAATCTACCTGCGCTTGTGG
TATGATGGCCACGTGGGTTCTGTGGTCCCCGCCATGAGCTTTGGATACAGCGCCTTGCACTGTGGGATTT
TGAACAATATTGTGGTGCTGTGCTGCAGTTACTGTGCTGATTTAAGTGAGATCAGGGTGCGCTGCTGTGC
CCGGAGGACAAGGCGCCTTATGCTGCGGGCGGTGCGAATCATCGCTGAGGAGACCACTGCCATGTTGTAT
TCCTGCAGGACGGAGCGGCGGCGGCAGCAGTTTATTCGCGCGCTGCTGCAGCACCACCGCCCTATCCTGA
TGCACGATTATGACTCTACCCCCATGTAGGCGTGGACTTCTCCTTCGCCGCCCGTTAAGCAACCGCAAGT
TGGACAGCAGCCTGTGGCTCAGCAGCTGGACAGCGACATGAACTTAAGTGAGCTGCCCGGGGAGTTTATT
AATATCACTGATGAGCGTTTGGCTCGACAGGAAACCGTGTGGAATATAACACCTAAGAATATGTCTGTTA
CCCATGATATGATGCTTTTTAAGGCCAGCCGGGGAGAAAGGACTGTGTACTCTGTGTGTTGGGAGGGAGG
TGGCAGGTTGAATACTAGGGTTCTGTGAGTTTGATTAAGGTACGGTGATCTGTATAAGCTATGTGGTGGT
GGGGCTATACTACTGAATGAAAAATGACTTGAAATTTTCTGCAATTGAAAAATAAACACGTTGAAACATA
ACACAAACGATTCTTTATTCTTGGGCAATGTATGAAAAAGTGTAAGAGGATGTGGCAAATATTTCATTAA
TGTAGTTGTGGCCAGACCAGTCCCATGAAAATGACATAGAGTATGCACTTGGAGTTGTGTCTCCTGTTTC
CTGTGTACCGTTTAGTGTAATGGTTAGTGTTACAGGTTTAGTTTTGTCTCCGTTTAAGTAAACTTGACTG
ACAATGTTACTTTTGGCAGTTTTACCGTGAGATTTTGGATAAGCTGATAGGTTAGGCATAAATCCAACAG
CGTTTGTATAGGCTGTGCCTTCAGTAAGATCTCCATTTCTAAAGTTCCAATATTCTGGGTCCAGGAAGGA
ATTGTTTAGTAGCACTCCATTTTCGTCAAATCTTATAATAAGATGAGCACTTTGAACTGTTCCAGATATT
GGAGCCAAACTGCCTTTAACAGCCAAAACTGAAACTGTAGCAAGTATTTGACTGCCACATTTTGTTAAGA
CCAAAGTGAGTTTAGCATCTTTCTCTGCATTTAGTCTACAGTTAGGAGATGGAGCTGGTGTGGTCCACAA
AGTTAGCTTATCATTATTTTTGTTTCCTACTGTAATGGCACCTGTGCTGTCAAAACTAAGGCCAGTTCCT
AGTTTAGGAACCATAGCCTTGTTTGAATCAAATTCTAGGCCATGGCCAATTTTTGTTTTGAGGGGATTTG
TGTTTGGTGCATTAGGTGAACCAAATTCAAGCCCATCTCCTGCATTAATGGCTATGGCTGTAGCGTCAAA
CATCAACCCCTTGGCAGTGCTTAGGTTAACCTCAAGCTTTTTGGAATTGTTTGAAGCTGTAAACAAGTAA
AGGCCTTTGTTGTAGTTAATATCCAAGTTGTGGGCTGAGTTTATAAAAAGAGGGCCCTGTCCTAGTCTTA
GATTTAGTTGGTTTTGAGCATCAAACGGATAACTAACATCAAGTATAAGGCGTCTGTTTTGAGAATCAAT
CCTTAGTCCTCCTGCTACATTAAGTTGCATATTGCCTTGTGAATCAAAACCCAAGGCTCCAGTAACTTTA
GTTTGCAAGGAAGTATTATTAATAGTCACACCTGGACCAGTTGCTACGGTCAAAGTGTTTAGGTCGTCTG
TTACATGCAAAGGAGCCCCGTACTTTAGTCCTAGTTTTCCATTTTGTGTATAAATGGGCTCTTTCAAGTC
AATGCCCAAGCTACCAGTGGCAGTAGTTAGAGGGGGTGAGGCAGTGATAGTAAGGGTACTGCTATCGGTG
GTGGTGAGGGGGCCTGATGTTTGCAGGGCTAGCTTTCCTTCTGACACTGTGAGGGGTCCTTGGGTGGCAA
TGCTAAGTTTGGAGTCGTGCACGGTTAGCGGGGCCTGTGATTGCATGGTGAGTGTGTTGCCCGCGACCAT
TAGAGGTGCGGCGGCAGCCACAGTTAGGGCTTCTGAGGTAACTGTGAGGGGTGCAGATATTTCCAGGTTT
ATGTTTGACTTGGTTTTTTTGAGAGGTGGGCTCACAGTGGTTACATTTTGGGAGGTAAGGTTGCCGGCCT
CGTCCAGAGAGAGGCCGTTGCCCATTTTGAGCGCAAGCATGCCATTGGAGGTAACTAGAGGTTCGGATAG
GCGCAAAGAGAGTACCCCAGGGGGACTCTCTTGAAACCCATTGGGGGATACAAAGGGAGGAGTAAGAAAA
GGCACAGTTGGAGGACCGGTTTCCGTGTCATATGGATACACGGGGTTGAAGGTATCTTCAGACGGTCTTG
CGCGCTTCATCTGCAACAACATGAAGATAGTGGGTGCGGATGGACAGGAACAGGAGGAAACTGACATTCC
ATTTAGATTGTGGAGAAAGTTTGCAGCCAGGAGGAAGCTGCAATACCAGAGCTGGGAGGAGGGCAAGGAG
GTGCTGCTGAATAAACTGGACAGAAATTTGCTAACTGATTTTAAGTAAGTGATGCTTTATTATTTTTTTT
TATTAGTTAAAGGGAATAAGATCTTTGAGACCGCACAGGGTCTTAATAAGGGTGCAGAGATCCTCAGGTC
CTTGACAAGGTGAGTGAATGCAGCCTTCGGTTTCTACCGAGTGCTGAGTTATGGTAATGGGCTTTTCTCC
CACCATGACCACCAATTTCTGACGCTTGGTTGGCAACTTGTAGCTAAGGCGGTGTCCGGTGGTATTACTG
TCGTAGGTGACTTTGGCCTGCTTTACCAGACAAAAGATACCCCTTTTGCACTGGTGCAAGTTAACCATGT
CTTGGAGCTCTTGATTCATGCGCTGTTGCTCGGCCGCTGCCCTGCGTCTTTCTAGCAGGCGCTGCTCTGT
AATAATTCCGTCCATTTCTAGAGGATCCCATGGACGAGCCCACCCTTCTTTATGTTTTGTTTGAAGTCTT
TGACGTGGTCCGTGTGCACCAGCCGCACCGCGGCGTCATCGAAACCGTGTACCTGCGCACGCCCTTCTCG
GCCGGCAACGCCACAACATAAAGAAGCAAGCAACATCAACAACAGCTGCCGCCATGGGCTCCAGTGAGCA
GGAACTGAAAGCCATTGTCAAAGATCTTGGTTGTGGGCCATATTTTTTGGGCACCTATGACAAGCGCTTT
CCAGGCTTTGTTTCTCCACACAAGCTCGCCTGCGCCATAGTCAATACGGCCGGTCGCGAGACTGGGGGCG
TACACTGGATGGCCTTTGCCTGGAACCCGCACTCAAAAACATGCTACCTCTTTGAGCCCTTTGGCTTTTC
TGACCAGCGACTCAAGCAGGTTTACCAGTTTGAGTACGAGTCACTCCTGCGCCGTAGCGCCATTGCTTCT
TCCCCCGACCGCTGTATAACGCTGGAAAAGTCCACCCAAAGCGTACAGGGGCCCAACTCGGCCGCCTGTG
GACTATTCTGCTGCATGTTTCTCCACGCCTTTGCCAACTGGCCCCAAACTCCCATGGATCACAACCCCAC
CATGAACCTTATTACCGGGGTACCCAACTCCATGCTCAACAGTCCCCAGGTACAGCCCACCCTGCGTCGC
AACCAGGAACAGCTCTACAGCTTCCTGGAGCGCCACTCGCCCTACTTCCGCAGCCACAGTGCGCAGATTA
GGAGCGCCACTTCTTTTTGTCACTTGAAAAACATGTAAAAATAATGTACTAGAGACACTTTCAATAAAGG
CAAATGCTTTTATTTGTACACTCTCGGGTGATTATTTACCCCCACCCTTGCCGTCTGCGCCGTTTAAAAA
TCAAAGGGGTTCTGCCGCGCATCGCTATGCGCCACTGGCAGGGACACGTTGCGATACTGGTGTTTAGTGC
TCCACTTAAACTCAGGCACAACCATCCGCGGCAGCTCGGTGAAGTTTTCACTCCACAGGCTGCGCACCAT
CACCAACGCGTTTAGCAGGTCGGGCGCCGATATCTTGAAGTCGCAGTTGGGGCCTCCGCCCTGCGCGCGC
GAGTTGCGATACACAGGGTTGCAGCACTGGAACACTATCAGCGCCGGGTGGTGCACGCTGGCCAGCACGC
TCTTGTCGGAGATCAGATCCGCGTCCAGGTCCTCCGCGTTGCTCAGGGCGAACGGAGTCAACTTTGGTAG
CTGCCTTCCCAAAAAGGGCGCGTGCCCAGGCTTTGAGTTGCACTCGCACCGTAGTGGCATCAAAAGGTGA
CCGTGCCCGGTCTGGGCGTTAGGATACAGCGCCTGCATAAAAGCCTTGATCTGCTTAAAAGCCACCTGAG
CCTTTGCGCCTTCAGAGAAGAACATGCCGCAAGACTTGCCGGAAAACTGATTGGCCGGACAGGCCGCGTC
GTGCACGCAGCACCTTGCGTCGGTGTTGGAGATCTGCACCACATTTCGGCCCCACCGGTTCTTCACGATC
TTGGCCTTGCTAGACTGCTCCTTCAGCGCGCGCTGCCCGTTTTCGCTCGTCACATCCATTTCAATCACGT
GCTCCTTATTTATCATAATGCTTCCGTGTAGACACTTAAGCTCGCCTTCGATCTCAGCGCAGCGGTGCAG
CCACAACGCGCAGCCCGTGGGCTCGTGATGCTTGTAGGTCACCTCTGCAAACGACTGCAGGTACGCCTGC
AGGAATCGCCCCATCATCGTCACAAAGGTCTTGTTGCTGGTGAAGGTCAGCTGCAACCCGCGGTGCTCCT
CGTTCAGCCAGGTCTTGCATACGGCCGCCAGAGCTTCCACTTGGTCAGGCAGTAGTTTGAAGTTCGCCTT
TAGATCGTTATCCACGTGGTACTTGTCCATCAGCGCGCGCGCAGCCTCCATGCCCTTCTCCCACGCAGAC
ACGATCGGCACACTCAGCGGGTTCATCACCGTAATTTCACTTTCCGCTTCGCTGGGCTCTTCCTCTTCCT
CTTGCGTCCGCATACCACGCGCCACTGGGTCGTCTTCATTCAGCCGCCGCACTGTGCGCTTACCTCCTTT
GCCATGCTTGATTAGCACCGGTGGGTTGCTGAAACCCACCATTTGTAGCGCCACATCTTCTCTTTCTTCC
TCGCTGTCCACGATTACCTCTGGTGATGGCGGGCGCTCGGGCTTGGGAGAAGGGCGCTTCTTTTTCTTCT
TGGGCGCAATGGCCAAATCCGCCGCCGAGGTCGATGGCCGCGGGCTGGGTGTGCGCGGCACCAGCGCGTC
TTGTGATGAGTCTTCCTCGTCCTCGGACTCGATACGCCGCCTCATCCGCTTTTTTGGGGGCGCCCGGGGA
GGCGGCGGCGACGGGGACGGGGACGACACGTCCTCCATGGTTGGGGGACGTCGCGCCGCACCGCGTCCGC
GCTCGGGGGTGGTTTCGCGCTGCTCCTCTTCCCGACTGGCCATTTCCTTCTCCTATAGGCAGAAAAAGAT
CATGGAGTCAGTCGAGAAGAAGGACAGCCTAACCGCCCCCTCTGAGTTCGCCACCACCGCCTCCACCGAT
GCCGCCAACGCGCCTACCACCTTCCCCGTCGAGGCACCCCCGCTTGAGGAGGAGGAAGTGATTATCGAGC
AGGACCCAGGTTTTGTAAGCGAAGACGACGAGGACCGCTCAGTACCAACAGAGGATAAAAAGCAAGACCA
GGACAACGCAGAGGCAAACGAGGAACAAGTCGGGCGGGGGGACGAAAGGCATGGCGACTACCTAGATGTG
GGAGACGACGTGCTGTTGAAGCATCTGCAGCGCCAGTGCGCCATTATCTGCGACGCGTTGCAAGAGCGCA
GCGATGTGCCCCTCGCCATAGCGGATGTCAGCCTTGCCTACGAACGCCACCTATTCTCACCGCGCGTACC
CCCCAAACGCCAAGAAAACGGCACATGCGAGCCCAACCCGCGCCTCAACTTCTACCCCGTATTTGCCGTG
CCAGAGGTGCTTGCCACCTATCACATCTTTTTCCAAAACTGCAAGATACCCCTATCCTGCCGTGCCAACC
GCAGCCGAGCGGACAAGCAGCTGGCCTTGCGGCAGGGCGCTGTCATACCTGATATCGCCTCGCTCAACGA
AGTGCCAAAAATCTTTGAGGGTCTTGGACGCGACGAGAAGCGCGCGGCAAACGCTCTGCAACAGGAAAAC
AGCGAAAATGAAAGTCACTCTGGAGTGTTGGTGGAACTCGAGGGTGACAACGCGCGCCTAGCCGTACTAA
AACGCAGCATCGAGGTCACCCACTTTGCCTACCCGGCACTTAACCTACCCCCCAAGGTCATGAGCACAGT
CATGAGTGAGCTGATCGTGCGCCGTGCGCAGCCCCTGGAGAGGGATGCAAATTTGCAAGAACAAACAGAG
GAGGGCCTACCCGCAGTTGGCGACGAGCAGCTAGCGCGCTGGCTTCAAACGCGCGAGCCTGCCGACTTGG
AGGAGCGACGCAAACTAATGATGGCCGCAGTGCTCGTTACCGTGGAGCTTGAGTGCATGCAGCGGTTCTT
TGCTGACCCGGAGATGCAGCGCAAGCTAGAGGAAACATTGCACTACACCTTTCGACAGGGCTACGTACGC
CAGGCCTGCAAGATCTCCAACGTGGAGCTCTGCAACCTGGTCTCCTACCTTGGAATTTTGCACGAAAACC
GCCTTGGGCAAAACGTGCTTCATTCCACGCTCAAGGGCGAGGCGCGCCGCGACTACGTCCGCGACTGCGT
TTACTTATTTCTATGCTACACCTGGCAGACGGCCATGGGCGTTTGGCAGCAGTGCTTGGAGGAGTGCAAC
CTCAAGGAGCTGCAGAAACTGCTAAAGCAAAACTTGAAGGACCTATGGACGGCCTTCAACGAGCGCTCCG
TGGCCGCGCACCTGGCGGACATCATTTTCCCCGAACGCCTGCTTAAAACCCTGCAACAGGGTCTGCCAGA
CTTCACCAGTCAAAGCATGTTGCAGAACTTTAGGAACTTTATCCTAGAGCGCTCAGGAATCTTGCCCGCC
ACCTGCTGTGCACTTCCTAGCGACTTTGTGCCCATTAAGTACCGCGAATGCCCTCCGCCGCTTTGGGGCC
ACTGCTACCTTCTGCAGCTAGCCAACTACCTTGCCTACCACTCTGACATAATGGAAGACGTGAGCGGTGA
CGGTCTACTGGAGTGTCACTGTCGCTGCAACCTATGCACCCCGCACCGCTCCCTGGTTTGCAATTCGCAG
CTGCTTAACGAAAGTCAAATTATCGGTACCTTTGAGCTGCAGGGTCCCTCGCCTGACGAAAAGTCCGCGG
CTCCGGGGTTGAAACTCACTCCGGGGCTGTGGACGTCGGCTTACCTTCGCAAATTTGTACCTGAGGACTA
CCACGCCCACGAGATTAGGTTCTACGAAGACCAATCCCGCCCGCCTAATGCGGAGCTTACCGCCTGCGTC
ATTACCCAGGGCCACATTCTTGGCCAATTGCAAGCCATCAACAAAGCCCGCCAAGAGTTTCTGCTACGAA
AGGGACGGGGGGTTTACTTGGACCCCCAGTCCGGCGAGGAGCTCAACCCAATCCCCCCGCCGCCGCAGCC
CTATCAGCAGCAGCCGCGGGCCCTTGCTTCCCAGGATGGCACCCAAAAAGAAGCTGCAGCTGCCGCCGCC
ACCCACGGACGAGGAGGAATACTGGGACAGTCAGGCAGAGGAGGTTTTGGACGAGGAGGAGGAGGACATG
ATGGAAGACTGGGAGAGCCTAGACGAGGAAGCTTCCGAGGTCGAAGAGGTGTCAGACGAAACACCGTCAC
CCTCGGTCGCATTCCCCTCGCCGGCGCCCCAGAAATCGGCAACCGGTTCCAGCATGGCTACAACCTCCGC
TCCTCAGGCGCCGCCGGCACTGCCCGTTCGCCGACCCAACCGTAGATGGGACACCACTGGAACCAGGGCC
GGTAAGTCCAAGCAGCCGCCGCCGTTAGCCCAAGAGCAACAACAGCGCCAAGGCTACCGCTCATGGCGCG
GGCACAAGAACGCCATAGTTGCTTGCTTGCAAGACTGTGGGGGCAACATCTCCTTCGCCCGCCGCTTTCT
TCTCTACCATCACGGCGTGGCCTTCCCCCGTAACATCCTGCATTACTACCGTCATCTCTACAGCCCATAC
TGCACCGGCGGCAGCGGCAGCAACAGCAGCGGCCACACAGAAGCAAAGGCGACCGGATAGCAAGACTCTG
ACAAAGCCCAAGAAATCCACAGCGGCGGCAGCAGCAGGAGGAGGAGCGCTGCGTCTGGCGCCCAACGAAC
CCGTATCGACCCGCGAGCTTAGAAACAGGATTTTTCCCACTCTGTATGCTATATTTCAACAGAGCAGGGG
CCAAGAACAAGAGCTGAAAATAAAAAACAGGTCTCTGCGATCCCTCACCCGCAGCTGCCTGTATCACAAA
AGCGAAGATCAGCTTCGGCGCACGCTGGAAGACGCGGAGGCTCTCTTCAGTAAATACTGCGCGCTGACTC
TTAAGGACTAGTTTCGCGCCCTTTCTCAAATTTAAGCGCGAAAACTACGTCATCTCCAGCGGCCACACCC
GGCGCCAGCACCTGTTGTCAGCGCCATTATGAGCAAGGAAATTCCCACGCCCTACATGTGGAGTTACCAG
CCACAAATGGGACTTGCGGCTGGAGCTGCCCAAGACTACTCAACCCGAATAAACTACATGAGCGCGGGAC
CCCACATGATATCCCGGGTCAACGGAATACGCGCCCACCGAAACCGAATTCATCGCCTACCACATTTGTA
GAGGTTTTACTTGCTTTAAAAAACCTCCCACACCTCCCCCTGAACCTGAAACATAAAATGAATGCAATTG
TTGTTGTTAACTTGTTTATTGCAGCTTATAATGGTTACAAATAAAGCAATAGCATCACAAATTTCACAAA
TAAAGCATTTTTTTCACTGCATTCTAGTTGTGGTTTGTCCAAACTCATCAATGTATCTTATCATGTCTAT
CGATGCCTGCAGGTTACAAATGATTAGTCAAATAACGAGAGCCAATAACCCGCGGCTCTGTATACTTCCC
AGTTGTATCAGGAGCCCACAACATAGAAGACTGGTTCCCATAGTTTGAAGTAAACTGCACTTCAGGATTC
CAGCGTTTGGAGCGTTCCTTTTCAATTTCCCATTCAATCTGAACAGCGACCTGGCCGGTGCTGTATTGTG
TGATGAAAGAGTCCACTCTGGCTGCAGTGAAGGTTGTCGCAGGATTGGCAGGTACGGGAGTGTTCTTGAT
GAATATCTGGGGAGGCGGGTGTTTCAGTCCAAACCCACCAATCAGCGGTGAAGGATGAAAATGTCCGTCC
GCGTGTGGGATCTTGGCCCAAATTGGCCCTTGGTAGTAAATGTCTCTGTTTTGCCACACCATGCCAGGCA
GCACTCCCATAGCAGTCACGTTGCCGGTTATGGGAGCAGTTGTAGCATTCTGATTATTGTCAGCAATCTG
GCCAAACATGTCCGTGTCTCTTGGGTTGGTGGCAGCAATTTCTTCTTCTGATGTAAACAACAGATTGTTG
GCTGAAGTTGTTGTATTTCCGGTAACAGATGGTCCAGGGAATATAAGCTGGGCGTTACTGAAGTCCCCAT
CCGAAGGTCCGGCTGTGGCCATTGGAGGTCCGGGCGCGATGTTGCTCCAGCGGTTGTTTAAGGTATAGTG
GGTGTCATACTTTAACAGAGCGTTGCCCCCGCTGGCAGGAATCTTGTAATTTTGACTGGCAGTTTTTGAG
AATCTCTGCTGTTTAACACAAGGCCCAGGCAGCCAGTTCTTTCTGTAAAAGGCAAAGTCTCCACTCCTGA
TTTTTCCAAATGTGGTTGCTGCATTGCCTTGATTCAGAGTCTCTCCAGAGGTAGTCGACTGTAAGTGCCA
CAGGTACTGGTCCAGGAGGGGATTCATCAGTCTGTCCAGGCTCTGGCTGTGAGCATACATTGAGTGGAAC
GGCACCTTCTCAAAGTTGTAAGCCATTTCAAAGTTGTTGCCAGTTCTCAACATTTGCGAAGGAAAATACT
CCAGGCAGTAGAAAGCGTTTCTGTCCGTTTGGTTCTGATTCTCGCCAGTCACGATGCCACAGTAGCCATA
TTGAGGCACCATGAACACGTCATTGGGGAAAGGAGGCAGGCTCCCCTCTTGTCCAGCGTCCATCACGTAC
GGGAGCTCATACGACGAGTCCGCAAATATCTGAACCGTGCTGGTAAGGTTATTAGCGACCGTAGTCTCGC
CGTTCGACGTTGTGACCTCCTTAACTTGGATATTGAAGATTTTAACGCGCATGGCTTTTGGTCGTAGTCC
CCAGTTGTTGTTGATGAGTCTTTGCCAGTCACGTGGTGAGAAGTGACAGTGGAATCTGTTGAAGTCAAAA
TATCCCCAGGGGGTGGAGAATCCGTTGTAGGTGTTGCTGCTTGATGTTGTTCCGAGACGCAGGTACAAGT
GGTTGTTGTAGGTGGGCAAGACCCAGGTTCTGGTCGAGGTTGTTGTGACCTTGCCCTCAGACCAGGTGGA
ATCGCAATGCCAATCACCCGAGGCATTACCCACTCCATCGGAACCTTGTCCCGCATCGACAGCATTTCCG
CCCGGTGCTGCACGCATTTCAATGTCTGAAGACATGGCGCTGGTATCTGATCCTTCAGGGGGTCCGTCTC
CGGCTCCAGTGTCCTCTTCAAAGTTGAGCCTCTTTCTGGCTGGTTGTTTGCCTTTTTTGCCGATGCCCGA
GGAGGAGTCGGGCTCTTGTGGTGACTCTAACGGTCTCTTCTTTCCAGGAGCCGTTTTAGCACCTTCTTCA
ACCAGGCCCAGAGGTTCGAGTACCCTCTTCTTGGCCTGGAAGACTGCTCGCCCGAGGTTGCCCCCAAAAG
ACGTATCTTCTTGCAGACGCTCCTGAAACTCGGCGTCGGCGTGGTTATACCGCAGGTACGGATTGTCACC
CGCTTTGAGCTGCTGGTCGTAGGCCTTGTCGTGCTCGAGGGCCGCTGCGTCCGCCGCGTTGACGGGCTCC
CCCTTGTCGAGTCCGTTGAAGGGTCCGAGGTACTTGTAGCCAGGAAGCACCAGACCCCGGCCGTCGTCCT
GCTTCTGCTGGTTGGCCTTGGGCTTCGGGGCTCCAGGTTTCAGGTCCCACCACTCGCGAATGCCCTCAGA
GAGGTTGTCCTCGAGCCAATCTGGAAGATAACCGTCAGCAGCCATACCTGGTTTAAGTCATTTATTGCTC
AGAAACACAGTCATCCAAGTCCACGTTGACGAGATCGCAGGCCGAACACGCAATCTCGGGTGCCCGCCCC
AGCAGATGATGAATCGCGCACAGTTTCTGATACGTCTTTTTTCTGACGACGGGTTGAGATTCTGACGCGC
CGGGGAAGCACTCTGAGCAGTCTCTGACCCCGTGCGTGAAGCAGACGTTGAAATTCTGATTCATTCTCTC
GCATGTCTTGCAGGGAAACAGCATCTGAAGCATGCCCGCGTGACGAGAACATTTGTTTTGGTACCTGTCC
GCAAAGTCCACCGGTGCTTCCGCGTCTGACGTCGATGGCTCCGGAACTGAGGGGCAGGCCCGCTTGGGCT
CGCTTATATCCGCGTCACTGGGGGCGGGTCTTTTGGTGGCTCCGCCCTTTCTGACGTAGAACTCATGCGC
CACCTCAGTCACGTGATCCTGAGCCCAGCGGAAGAACTCTTTGACTTCCTGCTTGGTCACCTTGCCAAAG
TCGTGCTCCAGACGGCGGGTGAGCTCGAACTTGAACATGCGGTCCTGCAGCGGCTGCTGGTGCTCGAAGG
TGGTGCTGTTCCCGTCGATCACGGCGCACATGTTGGTGTTGGAGGTGACGATCACGGGCGTGGGGTCGAT
CTGGGCCGAGGACTTGCACTTTTGGTCCACGCGCACCTTGCTTCCGCCCAGAATGGCCTTGGCGGACTCC
ACGACCTTGGCGGTCATCTTGCCCTCCTCCCACCAGATCACCATCTTGTCGACACAGTCGTTGAAGGGAA
AGTTCTCATTGGTCCAGTTTACGCACCCGTAGAAGGGCACAGTGTGGGCTATGGCCTCCGCGATGTTGGT
CTTCCCGGTAGTTGCAGGCCCAAACAGCCAGATGGTGTTCCTCTTGCCGAACTTTTTCGTGGCCCATCCC
AGAAAGACGGAAGCCGCATATTGGGGATCGTACCCGTTTAGTTCCAAAATTTTATAAATCCGATTGCTGG
AAATGTCCTCCACGGGCTGCTGGCCCACCAGGTAGTCGGGGGCGGTTTTAGTCAGGCTCATAATCTTTCC
CGCATTGTCCAAGGCAGCCTTGATTTGGGACCGCGAGTTGGAGGCCGCATTGAAGGAGATGTATGAGGCC
TGGTCCTCCTGGATCCACTGCTTCTCCGAGGTAATCCCCTTGTCCACGAGCCACCCGACCAGCTCCATGT
ACCTGGCTGAAGTTTTTGATCTGATCACCGGCGCATCAGAATTGGGATTCTGATTCTCTTTGTTCTGCTC
CTGCGTCTGCGACACGTGCGTCAGATGCTGCGCCACCAACCGTTTACGCTCCGTGAGATTCAAACAGGCG
CTTAAATACTGTTCCATATTAGTCCACGCCCACTGGAGCTCAGGCTGGGTTTTGGGGAGCAAGTAATTGG
GGATGTAGCACTCATCCACCACCTTGTTCCCGCCTCCGGCGCCATTTCTGGTCTTTGTGACCGCGAACCA
GTTTGGCAAAGTCGGCTCGATCCCGCGGTAAATTCTCTGAATCAGTTTTTCGCGAATCTGACTCAGGAAA
CGTCCCAAAACCATGGATTTCACCCCGGTGGTTTCCACGAGCACGTGCATGTGGAAGTAGCTCTCTCCCT
TCTCAAATTGCACAAAGAAAAGGGCCTCCGGGGCCTTACTCACACGGCGCCATTCCGTCAGAAAGTCGCG
CTGCAGCTTCTCGGCCACGGTCAGGGGTGCCTGCTCAATCAGATTCAGATCCATGTCAGAATCTGGCGGC
AACTCCCATTCCTTCTCGGCCACCCAGTTCACAAAGCTGTCAGAAATGCCGGGCAGATGCTCGTCAAGGT
CGCTGGGGACCTTAATCACAATCTCGTAAAACCCCGGCGTGGCGGCTGCGCGTTCAAACCTCCCGCTTCA
AAATGGAGACCCTGCGTGCTCACTCGGGCTTAAATACCCAGCGTGACCACATGGTGTCGCAAAATGTCGC
AAAACACTCACGTGACCTCTAATACAGGACCTCCCTAACCCTATGACGTAATTCACGTCACGACTCCACC
CCTCCAGGAACCCCCTCTAGAGGATCCCCCATCGATGATATCAGATCTGCCGGTCTCCCTATAGTGAGTC
GTATTAATTTCGATAAGCCAGGTTAACCTGCATTAATGAATCGGCCAACGCGCGGGGAGAGGCGGTTTGC
GTATTGGGCGCTCTTCCGCTTCCTCGCTCACTGACTCGCTGCGCTCGGTCGTTCGGCTGCGGCGAGCGGT
ATCAGCTCACTCAAAGGCGGTAATACGGTTATCCACAGAATCAGGGGATAACGCAGGAAAGAACATGTGA
GCAAAAGGCCAGCAAAAGGCCAGGAACCGTAAAAAGGCCGCGTTGCTGGCGTTTTTCCATAGGCTCCGCC
CCCCTGACGAGCATCACAAAAATCGACGCTCAAGTCAGAGGTGGCGAAACCCGACAGGACTATAAAGATA
CCAGGCGTTTCCCCCTGGAAGCTCCCTCGTGCGCTCTCCTGTTCCGACCCTGCCGCTTACCGGATACCTG
TCCGCCTTTCTCCCTTCGGGAAGCGTGGCGCTTTCTCATAGCTCACGCTGTAGGTATCTCAGTTCGGTGT
AGGTCGTTCGCTCCAAGCTGGGCTGTGTGCACGAACCCCCCGTTCAGCCCGACCGCTGCGCCTTATCCGG
TAACTATCGTCTTGAGTCCAACCCGGTAAGACACGACTTATCGCCACTGGCAGCAGCCACTGGTAACAGG
ATTAGCAGAGCGAGGTATGTAGGCGGTGCTACAGAGTTCTTGAAGTGGTGGCCTAACTACGGCTACACTA
GAAGAACAGTATTTGGTATCTGCGCTCTGCTGAAGCCAGTTACCTTCGGAAAAAGAGTTGGTAGCTCTTG
ATCCGGCAAACAAACCACCGCTGGTAGCGGTGGTTTTTTTGTTTGCAAGCAGCAGATTACGCGCAGAAAA
AAAGGATCTCAAGAAGATCCTTTGATCTTTTCTACGGGGTCTGACGCTCAGTGGAACGAAAACTCACGTT
AAGGGATTTTGGTCATGAGATTATCAAAAAGGATCTTCACCTAGATCCTTTTAAATTAAAAATGAAGTTT
TAAATCAATCTAAAGTATATATGAGTAAACTTGGTCTGACAGTTACCAATGCTTAATCAGTGAGGCACCT
ATCTCAGCGATCTGTCTATTTCGTTCATCCATAGTTGCCTGACTCCCCGTCGTGTAGATAACTACGATAC
GGGAGGGCTTACCATCTGGCCCCAGTGCTGCAATGATACCGCGAGACCCACGCTCACCGGCTCCAGATTT
ATCAGCAATAAACCAGCCAGCCGGAAGGGCCGAGCGCAGAAGTGGTCCTGCAACTTTATCCGCCTCCATC
CAGTCTATTAATTGTTGCCGGGAAGCTAGAGTAAGTAGTTCGCCAGTTAATAGTTTGCGCAACGTTGTTG
CCATTGCTACAGGCATCGTGGTGTCACGCTCGTCGTTTGGTATGGCTTCATTCAGCTCCGGTTCCCAACG
ATCAAGGCGAGTTACATGATCCCCCATGTTGTGCAAAAAAGCGGTTAGCTCCTTCGGTCCTCCGATCGTT
GTCAGAAGTAAGTTGGCCGCAGTGTTATCACTCATGGTTATGGCAGCACTGCATAATTCTCTTACTGTCA
TGCCATCCGTAAGATGCTTTTCTGTGACTGGTGAGTACTCAACCAAGTCATTCTGAGAATAGTGTATGCG
GCGACCGAGTTGCTCTTGCCCGGCGTCAATACGGGATAATACCGCGCCACATAGCAGAACTTTAAAAGTG
CTCATCATTGGAAAACGTTCTTCGGGGCGAAAACTCTCAAGGATCTTACCGCTGTTGAGATCCAGTTCGA
TGTAACCCACTCGTGCACCCAACTGATCTTCAGCATCTTTTACTTTCACCAGCGTTTCTGGGTGAGCAAA
AACAGGAAGGCAAAATGCCGCAAAAAAGGGAATAAGGGCGACACGGAAATGTTGAATACTCATACTCTTC
CTTTTTCAATATTATTGAAGCATTTATCAGGGTTATTGTCTCATGAGCGGATACATATTTGAATGTATTT
AGAAAAATAAACAAATAGGGGTTCCGCGCACATTTCCCCGAAAAGTGCCACCTGACGTCTAAGAAACCAT
TATTATCATGACATTAACCTATAAAAATAGGCGTATCACGAGGCCCTTTCGTCTCGCGCGTTTCGGTGAT
GACGGTGAAAACCTCTGACACATGCAGCTCCCGGAGACGGTCACAGCTTGTCTGTAAGCGGATGCCGGGA
GCAGACAAGCCCGTCAGGGCGCGTCAGCGGGTGTTGGCGGGTGTCGGGGCTGGCTTAACTATGCGGCATC
AGAGCAGATTGTACTGAGAGTGCACCATATGGACATATTGTCGTTAGAACGCGGCTACAATTAAT
